LOCUS       Exported 6647 bp ds-DNA circular SYN 12-MAY-2021
DEFINITION  express FLPo and GFP under the control of human synapsin promoter.
ACCESSION   .
VERSION     .
KEYWORDS    pAAV-hsyn-FLPo-T2A-GFP
SOURCE      synthetic DNA construct
  ORGANISM  synthetic DNA construct
REFERENCE   1 (bases 1 to 6647)
  AUTHORS   An JJ, Kinney CE, Tan JW, Liao GY, Kremer EJ, Xu B
  TITLE     TrkB-expressing paraventricular hypothalamic neurons suppress
            appetite through multiple neurocircuits.
  JOURNAL   Nat Commun. 2020 Apr 7;11(1):1729. doi: 10.1038/s41467-020-15537-w.
  PUBMED    32265438
REFERENCE   2 (bases 1 to 6647)
  AUTHORS   .
  TITLE     Direct Submission
  JOURNAL   Exported May 12, 2021 from SnapGene Server 1.1.58
            http://www.snapgene.com
FEATURES             Location/Qualifiers
     source          1..6647
                     /organism="synthetic DNA construct"
                     /mol_type="other DNA"
     repeat_region   2..131
                     /label=AAV2 ITR (alternate)
                     /note="Functional equivalent of wild-type AAV2 ITR"
     polyA_signal    187..235
                     /note="synthetic polyadenylation signal"
     misc_feature    249..340
                     /label=pause site
                     /note="RNA polymerase II transcriptional pause signal from
                     the human alpha-2 globin gene"
     primer_bind     289..308
                     /label=RVprimer3
                     /note="pGL3 vector, forward primer"
     promoter        376..823
                     /label=hSyn promoter
                     /note="human synapsin I promoter; confers neuron-specific
                     expression (Kugler et al., 2003)"
     regulatory      854..863
                     /regulatory_class="other"
                     /note="vertebrate consensus sequence for strong initiation
                     of translation (Kozak, 1987)"
     CDS             860..2155
                     /codon_start=1
                     /product="nuclear-targeted site-specific recombinase"
                     /label=FLPo
                     /note="FLPo is a mouse codon-optimized fusion between the
                     SV40 nuclear localization signal and a thermostable version
                     of the Saccharomyces cerevisiae site-specific recombinase
                     FLP. Recombination occurs at FRT sequences."
                     /translation="MAPKKKRKVMSQFDILCKTPPKVLVRQFVERFERPSGEKIASCAA
                     ELTYLCWMITHNGTAIKRATFMSYNTIISNSLSFDIVNKSLQFKYKTQKATILEASLKK
                     LIPAWEFTIIPYNGQKHQSDITDIVSSLQLQFESSEEADKGNSHSKKMLKALLSEGESI
                     WEITEKILNSFEYTSRFTKTKTLYQFLFLATFINCGRFSDIKNVDPKSFKLVQNKYLGV
                     IIQCLVTETKTSVSRHIYFFSARGRIDPLVYLDEFLRNSEPVLKRVNRTGNSSSNKQEY
                     QLLKDNLVRSYNKALKKNAPYPIFAIKNGPKSHIGRHLMTSFLSMKGLTELTNVVGNWS
                     DKRASAVARTTYTHQITAIPDHYFALVSRYYAYDPISKEMIALKDETNPIEEWQHIEQL
                     KGSAEGSIRYPAWNGIISQEVLDYLSSYINRRI"
     CDS             2222..2275
                     /codon_start=1
                     /product="2A peptide from Thosea asigna virus capsid
                     protein"
                     /label=T2A
                     /note="Eukaryotic ribosomes fail to insert a peptide bond
                     between the Gly and Pro residues, yielding separate
                     polypeptides."
                     /translation="EGRGSLLTCGDVEENPGP"
     CDS             2276..2992
                     /codon_start=1
                     /product="the original enhanced GFP (Yang et al., 1996)"
                     /label=EGFP
                     /note="mammalian codon-optimized"
                     /translation="VSKGEELFTGVVPILVELDGDVNGHKFSVSGEGEGDATYGKLTLK
                     FICTTGKLPVPWPTLVTTLTYGVQCFSRYPDHMKQHDFFKSAMPEGYVQERTIFFKDDG
                     NYKTRAEVKFEGDTLVNRIELKGIDFKEDGNILGHKLEYNYNSHNVYIMADKQKNGIKV
                     NFKIRHNIEDGSVQLADHYQQNTPIGDGPVLLPDNHYLSTQSALSKDPNEKRDHMVLLE
                     FVTAAGITLGMDELYK"
     CDS             2276..2989
                     /codon_start=1
                     /product="enhanced GFP"
                     /label=EGFP
                     /translation="VSKGEELFTGVVPILVELDGDVNGHKFSVSGEGEGDATYGKLTLK
                     FICTTGKLPVPWPTLVTTLTYGVQCFSRYPDHMKQHDFFKSAMPEGYVQERTIFFKDDG
                     NYKTRAEVKFEGDTLVNRIELKGIDFKEDGNILGHKLEYNYNSHNVYIMADKQKNGIKV
                     NFKIRHNIEDGSVQLADHYQQNTPIGDGPVLLPDNHYLSTQSALSKDPNEKRDHMVLLE
                     FVTAAGITLGMDELYK"
     primer_bind     complement(2318..2339)
                     /label=EGFP-N
                     /note="EGFP, reverse primer"
     primer_bind     complement(2579..2598)
                     /label=EXFP-R
                     /note="For distinguishing EGFP variants, reverse primer"
     primer_bind     2926..2947
                     /label=EGFP-C
                     /note="EGFP, forward primer"
     misc_feature    3005..3593
                     /label=WPRE
                     /note="woodchuck hepatitis virus posttranscriptional
                     regulatory element"
     primer_bind     complement(3058..3078)
                     /label=WPRE-R
                     /note="WPRE, reverse primer"
     CDS             complement(3476..3487)
                     /codon_start=1
                     /product="Factor Xa recognition and cleavage site"
                     /label=Factor Xa site
                     /translation="IEGR"
     primer_bind     complement(3626..3643)
                     /label=BGH-rev
                     /note="Bovine growth hormone terminator, reverse primer.
                     Also called BGH reverse"
     polyA_signal    3632..3839
                     /label=bGH poly(A) signal
                     /note="bovine growth hormone polyadenylation signal"
     repeat_region   3848..3977
                     /label=AAV2 ITR
     rep_origin      4076..4531
                     /direction=RIGHT
                     /label=f1 ori
                     /note="f1 bacteriophage origin of replication; arrow
                     indicates direction of (+) strand synthesis"
     primer_bind     complement(4163..4182)
                     /label=F1ori-R
                     /note="F1 origin, reverse primer"
     primer_bind     4373..4394
                     /label=F1ori-F
                     /note="F1 origin, forward primer"
     primer_bind     complement(4598..4617)
                     /label=pRS-marker
                     /note="pRS vectors, use to sequence yeast selectable
                     marker"
     primer_bind     4717..4739
                     /label=pGEX 3'
                     /note="pGEX vectors, reverse primer"
     primer_bind     complement(4777..4795)
                     /label=pBRforEco
                     /note="pBR322 vectors, upsteam of EcoRI site, forward
                     primer"
     promoter        4863..4967
                     /gene="bla"
                     /label=AmpR promoter
     CDS             4968..5828
                     /codon_start=1
                     /gene="bla"
                     /product="beta-lactamase"
                     /label=AmpR
                     /note="confers resistance to ampicillin, carbenicillin, and
                     related antibiotics"
                     /translation="MSIQHFRVALIPFFAAFCLPVFAHPETLVKVKDAEDQLGARVGYI
                     ELDLNSGKILESFRPEERFPMMSTFKVLLCGAVLSRIDAGQEQLGRRIHYSQNDLVEYS
                     PVTEKHLTDGMTVRELCSAAITMSDNTAANLLLTTIGGPKELTAFLHNMGDHVTRLDRW
                     EPELNEAIPNDERDTTMPVAMATTLRKLLTGELLTLASRQQLIDWMEADKVAGPLLRSA
                     LPAGWFIADKSGAGERGSRGIIAALGPDGKPSRIVVIYTTGSQATMDERNRQIAEIGAS
                     LIKHW"
     primer_bind     complement(5186..5205)
                     /label=Amp-R
                     /note="Ampicillin resistance gene, reverse primer"
     rep_origin      5999..6587
                     /direction=RIGHT
                     /label=ori
                     /note="high-copy-number ColE1/pMB1/pBR322/pUC origin of
                     replication"
     primer_bind     6488..6507
                     /label=pBR322ori-F
                     /note="pBR322 origin, forward primer"
ORIGIN
        1 tcctgcaggc agctgcgcgc tcgctcgctc actgaggccg cccgggcgtc gggcgacctt
       61 tggtcgcccg gcctcagtga gcgagcgagc gcgcagagag ggagtggcca actccatcac
      121 taggggttcc tgcggccgca cgcgttctag aaatattaag gtacgggagg tacttggagc
      181 ggccgcaata aaatatcttt attttcatta catctgtgtg ttggtttttt gtgtgaatcg
      241 atagtactaa catacgctct ccatcaaaac aaaacgaaac aaaacaaact agcaaaatag
      301 gctgtcccca gtgcaagtgc aggtgccaga acatttctct attctagact cgagctgcag
      361 agggccctgc gtatgagtgc aagtgggttt taggaccagg atgaggcggg gtgggggtgc
      421 ctacctgacg accgaccccg acccactgga caagcaccca acccccattc cccaaattgc
      481 gcatccccta tcagagaggg ggaggggaaa caggatgcgg cgaggcgcgt gcgcactgcc
      541 agcttcagca ccgcggacag tgccttcgcc cccgcctggc ggcgcgcgcc accgccgcct
      601 cagcactgaa ggcgcgctga cgtcactcgc cggtcccccg caaactcccc ttcccggcca
      661 ccttggtcgc gtccgcgccg ccgccggccc agccggaccg caccacgcga ggcgcgagat
      721 aggggggcac gggcgcgacc atctgcgctg cggcgccggc gactcagcgc tgcctcagtc
      781 tgcggtgggc agcggaggag tcgtgtcgtg cctgagagcg cagtcgaatt caagctgcta
      841 gcaaggatcc gccgccacca tggctcctaa gaagaagagg aaggtgatga gccagttcga
      901 catcctgtgc aagacccccc ccaaggtgct ggtgcggcag ttcgtggaga gattcgagag
      961 gcccagcggc gagaagatcg ccagctgtgc cgccgagctg acctacctgt gctggatgat
     1021 cacccacaac ggcaccgcca tcaagagggc caccttcatg agctacaaca ccatcatcag
     1081 caacagcctg agcttcgaca tcgtgaacaa gagcctgcag ttcaagtaca agacccagaa
     1141 ggccaccatc ctggaggcca gcctgaagaa gctgatcccc gcctgggagt tcaccatcat
     1201 cccttacaac ggccagaagc accagagcga catcaccgac atcgtgtcca gcctgcagct
     1261 gcagttcgag agcagcgagg aggccgacaa gggcaacagc cacagcaaga agatgctgaa
     1321 ggccctgctg tccgagggcg agagcatctg ggagatcacc gagaagatcc tgaacagctt
     1381 cgagtacacc agcaggttca ccaagaccaa gaccctgtac cagttcctgt tcctggccac
     1441 attcatcaac tgcggcaggt tcagcgacat caagaacgtg gaccccaaga gcttcaagct
     1501 ggtgcagaac aagtacctgg gcgtgatcat tcagtgcctg gtgaccgaga ccaagacaag
     1561 cgtgtccagg cacatctact ttttcagcgc cagaggcagg atcgaccccc tggtgtacct
     1621 ggacgagttc ctgaggaaca gcgagcccgt gctgaagaga gtgaacagga ccggcaacag
     1681 cagcagcaac aagcaggagt accagctgct gaaggacaac ctggtgcgca gctacaacaa
     1741 ggccctgaag aagaacgccc cctaccccat cttcgctatc aagaacggcc ctaagagcca
     1801 catcggcagg cacctgatga ccagctttct gagcatgaag ggcctgaccg agctgacaaa
     1861 cgtggtgggc aactggagcg acaagagggc ctccgccgtg gccaggacca cctacaccca
     1921 ccagatcacc gccatccccg accactactt cgccctggtg tccaggtact acgcctacga
     1981 ccccatcagc aaggagatga tcgccctgaa ggacgagacc aaccccatcg aggagtggca
     2041 gcacatcgag cagctgaagg gcagcgccga gggcagcatc agataccccg cctggaacgg
     2101 catcatcagc caggaggtgc tggactacct gagcagctac atcaacaggc ggatcaagct
     2161 taggccggcg gccacgaaaa aggccggcca ggcaaaaaag aaaaaggaat tcggcagtgg
     2221 agagggcaga ggaagtctgc taacatgcgg tgacgtcgag gagaatcctg gcccagtgag
     2281 caagggcgag gagctgttca ccggggtggt gcccatcctg gtcgagctgg acggcgacgt
     2341 aaacggccac aagttcagcg tgtccggcga gggcgagggc gatgccacct acggcaagct
     2401 gaccctgaag ttcatctgca ccaccggcaa gctgcccgtg ccctggccca ccctcgtgac
     2461 caccctgacc tacggcgtgc agtgcttcag ccgctacccc gaccacatga agcagcacga
     2521 cttcttcaag tccgccatgc ccgaaggcta cgtccaggag cgcaccatct tcttcaagga
     2581 cgacggcaac tacaagaccc gcgccgaggt gaagttcgag ggcgacaccc tggtgaaccg
     2641 catcgagctg aagggcatcg acttcaagga ggacggcaac atcctggggc acaagctgga
     2701 gtacaactac aacagccaca acgtctatat catggccgac aagcagaaga acggcatcaa
     2761 ggtgaacttc aagatccgcc acaacatcga ggacggcagc gtgcagctcg ccgaccacta
     2821 ccagcagaac acccccatcg gcgacggccc cgtgctgctg cccgacaacc actacctgag
     2881 cacccagtcc gccctgagca aagaccccaa cgagaagcgc gatcacatgg tcctgctgga
     2941 gttcgtgacc gccgccggga tcactctcgg catggacgag ctgtacaagt aaaagcttat
     3001 cgataatcaa cctctggatt acaaaatttg tgaaagattg actggtattc ttaactatgt
     3061 tgctcctttt acgctatgtg gatacgctgc tttaatgcct ttgtatcatg ctattgcttc
     3121 ccgtatggct ttcattttct cctccttgta taaatcctgg ttgctgtctc tttatgagga
     3181 gttgtggccc gttgtcaggc aacgtggcgt ggtgtgcact gtgtttgctg acgcaacccc
     3241 cactggttgg ggcattgcca ccacctgtca gctcctttcc gggactttcg ctttccccct
     3301 ccctattgcc acggcggaac tcatcgccgc ctgccttgcc cgctgctgga caggggctcg
     3361 gctgttgggc actgacaatt ccgtggtgtt gtcggggaaa tcatcgtcct ttccttggct
     3421 gctcgcctgt gttgccacct ggattctgcg cgggacgccc ttctgctacg tcccttcggc
     3481 cctcaatcca gcggaccttc cttcccgcgg cctgctgccg gctctgcggc ctcttccgcg
     3541 tcttcgcctt cgccctcaga cgagtcggat ctccctttgg gccgcctccc cgcatcgata
     3601 ccgtcgacta gagctcgctg atcagcctcg actgtgcctt ctagttgcca gccatctgtt
     3661 gtttgcccct cccccgtgcc ttccttgacc ctggaaggtg ccactcccac tgtcctttcc
     3721 taataaaatg aggaaattgc atcgcattgt ctgagtaggt gtcattctat tctggggggt
     3781 ggggtggggc aggacagcaa gggggaggat tgggaagaca atagcaggca tgctggggag
     3841 agatctgagg aacccctagt gatggagttg gccactccct ctctgcgcgc tcgctcgctc
     3901 actgaggccg ggcgaccaaa ggtcgcccga cgcccgggct ttgcccgggc ggcctcagtg
     3961 agcgagcgag cgcgcagaga gggccccccc ccccccccct gcagcctggc gtaatagcga
     4021 agaggcccgc accgatcgcc cttcccaaca gttgcgcagc ctgaatggcg aatggnnnnn
     4081 nnnnnnnnnn nnnnnnnnnn nnnnnnnnnn nnnnnnnnnn nnnnnnnnnn nnnnnnnnnn
     4141 nnnnnnnnnn nnnnnnnnnn nnnnnnnnnn nnnnnnnnnn nnnnnnnnnn nnnnnnnnnc
     4201 nnnnnnnnnn nnnnnnnnnn nnnnnnnnnn nnnnnnnnnn nnnnnnnnnn nnnnnnnnnn
     4261 nnnnnnnnnn nnnnnnnnnn nnnnnnnnnn nannnnnnnn nnnnnnnnnn nnnnnnnnnn
     4321 nnnnnnnnnn nnnnnnnnnn ncctttgacg ttggagtcca cgttctttaa tagtggactc
     4381 ttgttccaaa ctggaacaac actcaaccct atctcggtct attcttttga tttataaggg
     4441 attttgccga tttcggccta ttggttaaaa aatgagctga tttaacaaaa atttaacgcg
     4501 aattttaaca aaatattaac gcttacaatt tcctgatgcg gtattttctc cttacgcatc
     4561 tgtgcggtat ttcacaccgc atatggtgca ctctcagtac aatctgctct gatgccgcat
     4621 agttaagcca gccccgacac ccgccaacac ccgctgacgc gccctgacgg gcttgtctgc
     4681 tcccggcatc cgcttacaga caagctgtga ccgtctccgg gagctgcatg tgtcagaggt
     4741 tttcaccgtc atcaccgaaa cgcgcgagac gaaagggcct cgtgatacgc ctatttttat
     4801 aggttaatgt catgataata atggtttctt agacgtcagg tggcactttt cggggaaatg
     4861 tgcgcggaac ccctatttgt ttatttttct aaatacattc aaatatgtat ccgctcatga
     4921 gacaataacc ctgataaatg cttcaataat attgaaaaag gaagagtatg agtattcaac
     4981 atttccgtgt cgcccttatt cccttttttg cggcattttg ccttcctgtt tttgctcacc
     5041 cagaaacgct ggtgaaagta aaagatgctg aagatcagtt gggtgcacga gtgggttaca
     5101 tcgaactgga tctcaacagc ggtaagatcc ttgagagttt tcgccccgaa gaacgttttc
     5161 caatgatgag cacttttaaa gttctgctat gtggcgcggt attatcccgt attgacgccg
     5221 ggcaagagca actcggtcgc cgcatacact attctcagaa tgacttggtt gagtactcac
     5281 cagtcacaga aaagcatctt acggatggca tgacagtaag agaattatgc agtgctgcca
     5341 taaccatgag tgataacact gcggccaact tacttctgac aacgatcgga ggaccgaagg
     5401 agctaaccgc ttttttgcac aacatggggg atcatgtaac tcgccttgat cgttgggaac
     5461 cggagctgaa tgaagccata ccaaacgacg agcgtgacac cacgatgcct gtagcaatgg
     5521 caacaacgtt gcgcaaacta ttaactggcg aactacttac tctagcttcc cggcaacaat
     5581 taatagactg gatggaggcg gataaagttg caggaccact tctgcgctcg gcccttccgg
     5641 ctggctggtt tattgctgat aaatctggag ccggtgagcg tgggtctcgc ggtatcattg
     5701 cagcactggg gccagatggt aagccctccc gtatcgtagt tatctacacg acggggagtc
     5761 aggcaactat ggatgaacga aatagacaga tcgctgagat aggtgcctca ctgattaagc
     5821 attggtaact gtcagaccaa gtttactcat atatacttta gattgattta aaacttcatt
     5881 tttaatttaa aaggatctag gtgaagatcc tttttgataa tctcatgacc aaaatccctt
     5941 aacgtgagtt ttcgttccac tgagcgtcag accccgtaga aaagatcaaa ggatcttctt
     6001 gagatccttt ttttctgcgc gtaatctgct gcttgcaaac aaaaaaacca ccgctaccag
     6061 cggtggtttg tttgccggat caagagctac caactctttt tccgaaggta actggcttca
     6121 gcagagcgca gataccaaat actgttcttc tagtgtagcc gtagttaggc caccacttca
     6181 agaactctgt agcaccgcct acatacctcg ctctgctaat cctgttacca gtggctgctg
     6241 ccagtggcga taagtcgtgt cttaccgggt tggactcaag acgatagtta ccggataagg
     6301 cgcagcggtc gggctgaacg gggggttcgt gcacacagcc cagcttggag cgaacgacct
     6361 acaccgaact gagataccta cagcgtgagc tatgagaaag cgccacgctt cccgaaggga
     6421 gaaaggcgga caggtatccg gtaagcggca gggtcggaac aggagagcgc acgagggagc
     6481 ttccaggggg aaacgcctgg tatctttata gtcctgtcgg gtttcgccac ctctgacttg
     6541 agcgtcgatt tttgtgatgc tcgtcagggg ggcggagcct atggaaaaac gccagcaacg
     6601 cggccttttt acggttcctg gccttttgct ggccttttgc tcacatg
//
