[The description below was written by a language model from this plasmid's Addgene catalogue record and the feature table of its GenBank file.]
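Description:
pAAV-hsyn-FLPo-T2A-GFP is an AAV transfer plasmid for neuron-restricted co-expression of FLPo recombinase and EGFP in mammalian cells. It is built on a pAAV-hSynapsin backbone and derived in part from an earlier pAAV-hSynapsin-Flpo plasmid. The expression cassette lies between two AAV2 inverted terminal repeats, which are the cis elements needed for replication and packaging of the intervening DNA into recombinant AAV particles. In bacteria the plasmid is maintained through a ColE1/pUC-type origin and selected with ampicillin via the bla gene. An f1 phage origin is also present. The catalogue lists it as low copy and grown in a recombination-deficient stable strain, a common choice for preserving ITRs. The catalogue gives a total size of 6591 bp, whereas the held sequence record is 6647 bp.

Just inside the left ITR, a synthetic poly(A) signal and an RNA polymerase II pause site sit upstream of the promoter, presumably to limit read-through transcription from the ITR. The human synapsin I promoter then drives a single open reading frame that begins at a Kozak consensus. This frame encodes FLPo, a mouse codon-optimized, thermostable FLP fused to an SV40 nuclear localization signal, followed by a T2A peptide and EGFP. Ribosomal skipping at T2A yields the recombinase and the fluorescent protein as separate polypeptides, so green fluorescence marks the neurons that express FLPo. A WPRE enhances transcript stability and expression, and a bovine growth hormone poly(A) signal terminates the message.

The construct is suited to delivering Flp activity to neurons, where it recombines FRT-flanked alleles or switches on Flp-dependent reporter and effector vectors. The associated publication concerns circuit mapping of hypothalamic neurons.
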