Addgene plasmid #161766: pAAV-hsyn-FLPo-T2A-GFP
Purpose: express FLPo and GFP under the control of human synapsin promoter
Depositing lab: Baoji Xu. Depositing organization: UF Scripps Biomedical Research. Publication: TrkB-expressing paraventricular hypothalamic neurons suppress appetite through multiple neurocircuits. An JJ, Kinney CE, Tan JW, Liao GY, Kremer EJ, Xu B. Nat Commun. 2020 Apr 7;11(1):1729. doi: 10.1038/s41467-020-15537-w. PubMed 32265438.
Backbone
  Vector backbone: pAAV-hSynapsin
  Backbone manufacturer: Addgene
  Backbone size w/o insert (bp): 4525
  Total vector size (bp): 6591
  Vector type: Mammalian Expression, AAV
Growth in bacteria
  Bacterial resistance: Ampicillin, 100 μg/mL
  Growth temperature: 37°C
  Growth strain: NEB Stable
  Copy number: Low Copy
Gene/Insert 1
  Gene/Insert name: FLPo
  Species: FLPo is a mouse codon-optimized FLP
  Promoter: hSynapsin1
  Cloning method: Restriction Enzyme; 5′ cloning site BamHI (not destroyed); 3′ cloning site HindIII (not destroyed)
  Sequencing primers: 5′ hSyn1pro-F; 3′ WPRE-R
Gene/Insert 2
  Gene/Insert name: T2AEGFP
  Species: Aequorea victoria
  Promoter: hSynapsin1
  Cloning method: Restriction Enzyme; 5′ cloning site HindIII (not destroyed); 3′ cloning site HindIII (not destroyed)
  Sequencing primers: 5′ hSyn1pro-F; 3′ WPRE-R
Resource information
  A portion of this plasmid was derived from a plasmid made by: pAAV-hSynapsin-Flpo addgene Plasmid #60663
Terms and licenses: Academic/Nonprofit Terms; Industry Terms: Not Available to Industry
How to cite: pAAV-hsyn-FLPo-T2A-GFP was a gift from Baoji Xu (Addgene plasmid # 161766 ; http://n2t.net/addgene:161766 ; RRID:Addgene_161766)
